>Addgene plasmid #159486 | pAV-U6+27-Linear-1_PolyU(8)_Tornado-Corn | addgene full sequence | sequence record 311752 | Addgene NGS Result
GAAACACCGTGCTCGCTTCGGCAGCACATATACTAGTTGGCTTTTTTTTCGACGGCCATCAGTCGCCGGT
CCCAAGCCCGGATAAAATGGGAGGGGGCGGGAAACCGCCTAACCATGCCGACTGATGGCAGGCCCGGATA
GCTCAGTCGGTAGAGCAGCGGCCGCGCGATTCGAGGAAGGAGGTCTGAGGAGGTCACTGAATCGCGCGGC
CGCGGGTCCAGGGTTCAAGTCCCTGTTCGGGCCTGCCATCAGTCGGCGTGGACTGTAGAACACTGCCAAT
GCCGGTCCCAAGCCCGGATAAAAGTGGAGGGTACAGTCCACGCTCTAGAGCGGACTTCGGTCCGCTTTTT
ACTAGGACCTGCAGGCATGCAAGCTTGACGTCGGTTACCGATATCCATATGGCGGCCGCATCGATCTCGA
GCCGCGGACTAGTAACTTGTTTATTGCAGCTTATAATGGTTACAAATAAAGCAATAGCATCACAAATTTC
ACAAATAAAGCATTTTTTTCACTGCATTCTAGTTGTGGTTTGTCCAAACTCATCAATGTATCTTATCATG
TCTTACGTAGATAAGTAGCATGGCGGGTTAATCATTAACTACAAGGAACCCCTAGTGATGGAGTTGGCCA
CTCCCTCTCTGCGCGCTCGCTCGCTCACTGAGGCCGGGCGACCAAAGGTCGCCCGACGCCCGGGCTTTGC
CCGGGCGGCCTCAGTGAGCGAGCGAGCGCGCAGAGAGGGACAGATCTGCAGATCTGCTGGCGTAATAGCG
AAGAGGCCCGCACCGATCGCCCTTCCCAACAGTTGCGCAGCCTGAATGGCGAATGGAAATTGTAAGCGTT
AATATTTTGTTAAAATTCGCGTTAAATTTTTGTTAAATCAGCTCATTTTTTAACCAATAGGCCGAAATCG
GCAAAATCCCTTATAAATCAAAAGAATAGACCGAGATAGGGT
[37 nt withheld, positions 953-989]
AAAGAACGTGGACTCCAACGTCAAAGG
[49 nt withheld, positions 1017-1065]
T
[91 nt withheld, positions 1067-1157]
G
[124 nt withheld, positions 1159-1282]
CAGGTGGCACTTTTCGGGGAAATGTGCGCGGAACCCCTATTTGTTTATTTTTCTAAATACATTCAAATAT
GTATCCGCTCATGAGACAATAACCCTGATAAATGCTTCAATAATATTGAAAAAGGAAGAGTATGAGTATT
CAACATTTCCGTGTCGCCCTTATTCCCTTTTTTGCGGCATTTTGCCTTCCTGTTTTTGCTCACCCAGAAA
CGCTGGTGAAAGTAAAAGATGCTGAAGATCAGTTGGGTGCACGAGTGGGTTACATCGAACTGGATCTCAA
CAGCGGTAAGATCCTTGAGAGTTTTCGCCCCGAAGAACGTTTTCCAATGATGAGCACTTTTAAAGTTCTG
CTATGTGGCGCGGTATTATCCCGTATTGACGCCGGGCAAGAGCAACTCGGTCGCCGCATACACTATTCTC
AGAATGACTTGGTTGAGTACTCACCAGTCACAGAAAAGCATCTTACGGATGGCATGACAGTAAGAGAATT
ATGCAGTGCTGCCATAACCATGAGTGATAACACTGCGGCCAACTTACTTCTGACAACGATCGGAGGACCG
AAGGAGCTAACCGCTTTTTTGCACAACATGGGGGATCATGTAACTCGCCTTGATCGTTGGGAACCGGAGC
TGAATGAAGCCATACCAAACGACGAGCGTGACACCACGATGCCTGTAGCAATGGCAACAACGTTGCGCAA
ACTATTAACTGGCGAACTACTTACTCTAGCTTCCCGGCAACAATTAATAGACTGGATGGAGGCGGATAAA
GTTGCAGGACCACTTCTGCGCTCGGCCCTTCCGGCTGGCTGGTTTATTGCTGATAAATCTGGAGCCGGTG
AGCGTGGGTCTCGCGGTATCATTGCAGCACTGGGGCCAGATGGTAAGCCCTCCCGTATCGTAGTTATCTA
CACGACGGGGAGTCAGGCAACTATGGATGAACGAAATAGACAGATCGCTGAGATAGGTGCCTCACTGATT
AAGCATTGGTAACTGTCAGACCAAGTTTACTCATATATACTTTAGATTGATTTAAAACTTCATTTTTAAT
TTAAAAGGATCTAGGTGAAGATCCTTTTTGATAATCTCATGACCAAAATCCCTTAACGTGAGTTTTCGTT
CCACTGAGCGTCAGACCCCGTAGAAAAGATCAAAGGATCTTCTTGAGATCCTTTTTTTCTGCGCGTAATC
TGCTGCTTGCAAACAAAAAAACCACCGCTACCAGCGGTGGTTTGTTTGCCGGATCAAGAGCTACCAACTC
TTTTTCCGAAGGTAACTGGCTTCAGCAGAGCGCAGATACCAAATACTGTTCTTCTAGTGTAGCCGTAGTT
AGGCCACCACTTCAAGAACTCTGTAGCACCGCCTACATACCTCGCTCTGCTAATCCTGTTACCAGTGGCT
GCTGCCAGTGGCGATAAGTCGTGTCTTACCGGGTTGGACTCAAGACGATAGTTACCGGATAAGGCGCAGC
GGTCGGGCTGAACGGGGGGTTCGTGCACACAGCCCAGCTTGGAGCGAACGACCTACACCGAACTGAGATA
CCTACAGCGTGAGCTATGAGAAAGCGCCACGCTTCCCGAAGGGAGAAAGGCGGACAGGTATCCGGTAAGC
GGCAGGGTCGGAACAGGAGAGCGCACGAGGGAGCTTCCAGGGGGAAACGCCTGGTATCTTTATAGTCCTG
TCGGGTTTCGCCACCTCTGACTTGAGCGTCGATTTTTGTGATGCTCGTCAGGGGGGCGGAGCCTATGGAA
AAACGCCAGCAACGCGGCCTTTTTACGGTTCCTGGCCTTTTGCTGGCCTTTTGCTCACATGTTCTTTCCT
GCGTTATCCCCTGATTCTGTGGATAACCGTATTACCGCCTTTGAGTGAGCTGATACCGCTCGCCGCAGCC
GAACGACCGAGCGCAGCGAGTCAGTGAGCGAGCGCGCAGAGAGGGAGTGGCCAACTCCATCACTAGGGGT
TCCTGGAGGGGTGGAGTCGTGACGTGAATTACGTCATAGGGTTAGGGAGGTCCTGGATCGATCCAGACAT
GATAAGATACATTGATGAGTTTGGACAAACCACAACTAGAATGCAGTGAAAAAAATGCTTTATTTGTGAA
ATTTGTGATGCTATTGCTTTATTTGTAACCATTATAAGCTGCAATAAACAAGTTAACAACAACAATTGCA
TTCATTTTATGTTTCAGGTTCAGGGGGAGGTGTGGGAGGTTTTTTAAAGCAAGTAAAACCTCTACAAATG
TGGTATGGCTGATTATGATCTCTAGTCAAGGCACTATACATCAAATATTCCTTATTAACCCCTTTACAAA
TTAAAAAGCTAAAGGTACACAATTTTTGAGCATAGTTATTAATAGCAGACACTCTATGCCTGTGTGGAGT
AAGAAAAAACAGTATGTTATGATTATAACTGTTATGCCTACTTATAAAGGTTACAGAATATTTTTCCATA
ATTTTCTTGTATAGCAGTGCAGCTTTTTCCTTTGTGGTGTAAATAGCAAAGCAAGCAAGAGTTCTATTAC
TAAACACAGCATGACTCAAAAAACTTAGCAATTCTGAAGGAAAGTCCTTGGGGTCTTCTACCTTTCTCTT
CTTTTTTGGAGGAGTAGAATGTTGAGAGTCAGCAGTAGCCTCATCATCACTAGATGGCATTTCTTCTGAG
CAAAACAGGTTTTCCTCATTAAAGGCATTCCACCACTGCTCCCATTCATCAGTTCCATAGGTTGGAATCT
AAAATACACAAACAATTAGAATCAGTAGTTTAACACATTATACACTTAAAAATTTTATATTTACCTTAGA
GCTTTAAATCTCTGTAGGTAGTTTGTCCAATTATGTCACACCACAGAAGTAAGGTTCCTTCACAAAGATC
CGGACCAAAGCGGCCATCGTGCCTCCCCACTCCTGCAGTTCGGGGGCATGGATGCGCGGATAGCCGCTGC
TGGTTTCCTGGATGCCGACGGATTTGCACTGCCGGTAGAACTCCGCGAGGTCGTCCAGCCTCAGGCAGCA
GCTGAACCAACTCGCGAGGGGATCGAGCCCGGGGTGGGCGAAGAACTCCAGCATGAGATCCCCGCGCTGG
AGGATCATCCAGCCGGCGTCCCGGAAAACGATTCCGAAGCCCAACCTTTCATAGAAGGCGGCGGTGGAAT
CGAAATCTCGTGATGGCAGGTTGGGCGTCGCTTGGTCGGTCATTTCGAACCCCAGAGTCCCGCTCAGAAG
AACTCGTCAAGAAGGCGATAGAAGGCGATGCGCTGCGAATCGGGAGCGGCGATACCGTAAAGCACGAGGA
AGCGGTCAGCCCATTCGCCGCCAAGCTCTTCAGCAATATCACGGGTAGCCAACGCTATGTCCTGATAGCG
GTCCGCCACACCCAGCCGGCCACAGTCGATGAATCCAGAAAAGCGGCCATTTTCCACCATGATATTCGGC
AAGCAGGCATCGCCATGGGTCACGACGAGATCCTCGCCGTCGGGCATGCGCGCCTTGAGCCTGGCGAACA
GTTCGGCTGGCGCGAGCCCCTGATGCTCTTCGTCCAGATCATCCTGATCGACAAGACCGGCTTCCATCCG
AGTACGTGCTCGCTCGATGCGATGTTTCGCTTGGTGGTCGAATGGGCAGGTAGCCGGATCAAGCGTATGC
AGCCGCCGCATTGCATCAGCCATGATGGATACTTTCTCGGCAGGAGCAAGGTGAGATGACAGGAGATCCT
GCCCCGGCACTTCGCCCAATAGCAGCCAGTCCCTTCCCGCTTCAGTGACAACGTCGAGCACAGCTGCGCA
AGGAACGCCCGTCGTGGCCAGCCACGATAGCCGCGCTGCCTCGTCCTGCAGTTCATTCAGGGCACCGGAC
AGGTCGGTCTTGACAAAAAGAACCGGGCGCCCCTGCGCTGACAGCCGGAACACGGCGGCATCAGAGCAGC
CGATTGTCTGTTGTGCCCAGTCATAGCCGAATAGCCTCTCCACCCAAGCGGCCGGAGAACCTGCGTGCAA
TCCATCTTGTTCAATCATGCGAAACGATCCTCATCCTGTCTCTTGATCAGATCTTGATCCCCTGCGCCAT
CAGATCCTTGGCGGCAAGAAAGCCATCCAGTTTACTTTGCAGGGCTTCCCAACCTTACCAGAGGGCGCCC
CAGCTGGCAATTCCGGTTCGCTTGCTGTCCATAAAACCGCCCAGTCTAGCTATCGCCATGTAAGCCCACT
GCAAGCTACCTGCTTTCTCTTTGCGCTTGCGTTTTCCCTTGTCCAGATAGCCCAGTAGCTGACATTCATC
CGGGGTCAGCACCGTTTCTGCGGACTGGCTTTCTACGTGTTCCGCTTCCTTTAGCAGCCCTTGCGCCCTG
AGTGCTTGCGGCAGCGTGAAGCTTTTTGCAAAAGCCTAGGCCTCCAAAAAAGCCTCCTCACTACTTCTGG
AATAGCTCAGAGGCCGAGGCGGCCTCGGCCTCTGCATAAATAAAAAAAATTAGTCAGCCATGGGGCGGAG
AATGGGCGGAACTGGGCGGAGTTAGGGGCGGGATGGGCGGAGTTAGGGGCGGGACTATGGTTGCTGACTA
ATTGAGATGCATGCTTTGCATACTTCTGCCTGCTGGGGAGCCTGGGGACTTTCCACACCTGGTTGCTGAC
TAATTGAGATGCATGCTTTGCATACTTCTGCCTGCTGGGGAGCCTGGGGACTTTCCACACCCTAACTGAC
ACACATTCCACAGCCGGATCCAAGGTCGGGCAGGAAGAGGGCCTATTTCCCATGATTCCTTCATATTTGC
ATATACGATACAAGGCTGTTAGAGAGATAATTAGAATTAATTTGACTGTAAACACAAAGATATTAGTACA
AAATACGTGACGTAGAAAGTAATAATTTCTTGGGTAGTTTGCAGTTTTAAAATTATGTTTTAAAATGGAC
TATCATATGCTTACCGTAACTTGAAAGTATTTCGATTTCTTGGCTTTATATATCTTGTGGAAAGGAC
Features (pLannotate 1.2.2; 21 found; start..end, strand, type, name):
     58..124     +  ncRNA          twister-P3 (fragment): Accession: RF03154 - type-P3 twister ribozyme
    131..242     +  ncRNA          tRNA: Accession: RF00005 - tRNA
    356..376     +  misc_feature   MCS (fragment): pUC18/19 multiple cloning site
    434..555     +  polyA_signal   SV40 poly(A) signal: SV40 polyadenylation signal
    604..733     +  repeat_region  AAV2 ITR (fragment): inverted terminal repeat of adeno-associated virus serotype 2 inverted
    756..823     +  CDS            lacZα (fragment): LacZα fragment of β-galactosidase; lacZ fragment
    854..1282    -  rep_origin     f1 ori (sequence partly withheld): f1 bacteriophage origin of replication; arrow indicates direction of (+) strand synthesis
   1309..1413    +  promoter       AmpR promoter: bla
   1414..2274    +  CDS            AmpR: β-lactamase; bla; confers resistance to ampicillin, carbenicillin, and related antibiotics
   2445..3033    +  rep_origin     ori: high-copy-number ColE1/pMB1/pBR322/pUC origin of replication
   3198..3246    -  repeat_region  AAV2 ITR (fragment): inverted terminal repeat of adeno-associated virus serotype 2 inverted
   3302..3436    -  polyA_signal   SV40 poly(A) signal: SV40 polyadenylation signal
   3459..3542    -  CDS            large T antigen (fragment): large T antigen from SV40 (simian virus 40)
   3861..3881    -  CDS            SV40 NLS: nuclear localization signal of SV40 (simian virus 40) large T antigen
   4011..4076    -  intron         small t intron: SV40 (simian virus 40) small t antigen intron
   4078..4152    -  CDS            small t antigen (fragment): SV40 (simian virus 40) small t antigen
   4155..4475    -  CDS            ble (fragment): BLE_KLEPN - Experimental evidence at protein level: Swiss-Prot protein existence level 1. Binding protein with a strong affinity to the bleomycin family of antibiotics. Binds to CL990; an antimitotic-antibiotic compound. From Klebsiella pneumoniae.
   4499..5290    -  CDS            neo: KKA2_KLEPN - Also known as kan, nptII. Experimental evidence at protein level: Swiss-Prot protein existence level 1. Resistance to kanamycin, neomycin, paromomycin, ribostamycin, butirosin and gentamicin B. From Klebsiella pneumoniae.
   5322..5645    -  CDS            tnpA (fragment): TN5P_ECOLX - Also known as tnp. Experimental evidence at protein level: Swiss-Prot protein existence level 1. Mediates transposition of transposon Tn5 by a 'cut and paste' mechanism. First, the monomeric transposase binds the 19 bp inverted DNA repeats flanking the transposon. Then, dimerization of the DNA- bound transposase creates a synaptic DNA complex. After nicking of the first DNA strand, excision of the transposon proceeds through a series of intermediates. The transposase then mediates the insertion of the transposon at a new site by strand transfer. The activity of the wild- type tran
   5647..5976    -  promoter       SV40 promoter: SV40 enhancer and early promoter
   6009..6249    +  promoter       U6 promoter: RNA polymerase III promoter for human U6 snRNA
