[The description below was written by a language model from this plasmid's Addgene catalogue record and pLannotate feature annotations shown in this document.]
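Description:
pAV-U6+27-Linear-1_PolyU(8)_Tornado-Corn is a 6,249 nt mammalian expression plasmid on the pAV backbone, built by Gibson cloning to measure how a tract of eight uracils affects termination of human RNA polymerase III transcription. It is maintained in E. coli through a high-copy ColE1/pUC-type origin and ampicillin resistance (AmpR with its bla promoter), and it also carries an f1 phage origin. Fragments of AAV2 inverted terminal repeats are annotated on either side of the bacterial backbone. Both are partial, and the record says nothing about viral packaging, so they are best regarded as backbone features.

The payload is driven by the human U6 promoter in the U6+27 configuration, which retains the first 27 nucleotides of U6 snRNA at the start of the transcript. The synthetic insert, the termination module "Linear-1_PolyU(8)", is not resolved as a separate feature in the annotation. Downstream of the promoter (across the numbering origin of the circular map) lie a twister ribozyme fragment and a tRNA-like element. These fit the Tornado-Corn reporter named in the plasmid title, in which flanking self-cleaving ribozymes allow an RNA to be circularised in cells and a tRNA-type scaffold typically presents the fluorogenic Corn aptamer. The name order suggests the poly-U module sits upstream of this reporter, so that aptamer signal would reflect polymerase read-through of the candidate terminator, although the record does not spell out this logic.

On the opposite strand, an SV40 enhancer/early promoter drives a Tn5-derived neo cassette flanked by partial tnpA and ble sequences. It is followed by the SV40 small t intron and a poly(A) signal, providing a potential selection marker for mammalian cells.
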