Addgene plasmid #159486: pAV-U6+27-Linear-1_PolyU(8)_Tornado-Corn
Purpose: Tests for the impact of 8 uracils in a poly-uracil tract on human polymerase III transcription from a U6 promoter.
Depositing lab: Julius Lucks. Depositing organization: Northwestern University. Publication: RNA Sequence and Structure Determinants of Pol III Transcriptional Termination in Human Cells. Verosloff MS, Corcoran WK, Dolberg TB, Bushhouse DZ, Leonard JN, Lucks JB. J Mol Biol. 2021 Jun 25;433(13):166978. doi: 10.1016/j.jmb.2021.166978. Epub 2021 Apr 1. PubMed 33811918.
Backbone
  Vector backbone: pAV
  Vector type: Mammalian Expression
Growth in bacteria
  Bacterial resistance: Ampicillin, 100 μg/mL
  Growth temperature: 37°C
  Growth strain: DH5alpha
  Copy number: Unknown
Gene/Insert
  Gene/Insert name: Termination Module:Linear-1_PolyU(8)
  Species: Synthetic
  Promoter: U6-27
  Cloning method: Gibson Cloning
  Sequencing primers: 5′ F_U6. MV.o87:GAAAGTAATAATTTCTTGGGTAGTTTG; 3′ MV.O12:gcaataaacaagttactagtcc
Terms and licenses: Academic/Nonprofit Terms; Industry Terms: Not Available to Industry
How to cite: pAV-U6+27-Linear-1_PolyU(8)_Tornado-Corn was a gift from Julius Lucks (Addgene plasmid # 159486 ; http://n2t.net/addgene:159486 ; RRID:Addgene_159486)
