>Addgene plasmid #159486 | pAV-U6+27-Linear-1_PolyU(8)_Tornado-Corn | depositor partial sequence | sequence record 308288 | 27-Termination_Module
GTGCTCGCTTCGGCAGCACATATACTAGTTGGCTTTTTTTT
