>Addgene plasmid #159486 | pAV-U6+27-Linear-1_PolyU(8)_Tornado-Corn | depositor partial sequence | sequence record 308289 | Tornado-Corn
GGCCATCAGTCGCCGGTCCCAAGCCCGGATAAAATGGGAGGGGGCGGGAAACCGCCTAACCATGCCGACT
GATGGCAGGCCCGGATAGCTCAGTCGGTAGAGCAGCGGCCGCGCGATTCGAGGAAGGAGGTCTGAGGAGG
TCACTGAATCGCGCGGCCGCGGGTCCAGGGTTCAAGTCCCTGTTCGGGCCTGCCATCAGTCGGCGTGGAC
TGTAGAACACTGCCAATGCCGGTCCCAAGCCCGGATAAAAGTGGAGGGTACAGTCCACGCTCTAGAGCGG
ACTTCGGTCCGCTTTT
